Addgene plasmid #231544: pETG20a-Monbr-HMG
Purpose: Expresses the HMG of Monbr Sox-like, for protein purification
Depositing lab: Ralf Jauch. Depositing organization: University of Hong Kong. Publication: The emergence of Sox and POU transcription factors predates the origins of animal stem cells. Gao Y, Tan DS, Girbig M, Hu H, Zhou X, Xie Q, Yeung SW, Lee KS, Ho SY, Cojocaru V, Yan J, Hochberg GKA, de Mendoza A, Jauch R. Nat Commun. 2024 Nov 14;15(1):9868. doi: 10.1038/s41467-024-54152-x. PubMed 39543096.
Backbone
  Vector backbone: pETG20a
  Vector type: Bacterial Expression
Growth in bacteria
  Bacterial resistance: Ampicillin, 100 μg/mL
  Growth temperature: 37°C
  Growth strain: DH5alpha
  Growth instructions: The depositing lab uses Rosetta2 E. coli for protein expression and purification.
  Copy number: Low Copy
Gene/Insert
  Gene/Insert name: Sox-Iike HMG
  Species: Monsiga brevicolis
  Tag / fusion protein: 6xHis (C terminal on insert)
  Cloning method: Gene Synthesis
Terms and licenses: Academic/Nonprofit Terms; Industry Terms: Not Available to Industry
How to cite: pETG20a-Monbr-HMG was a gift from Ralf Jauch (Addgene plasmid # 231544 ; http://n2t.net/addgene:231544 ; RRID:Addgene_231544)
