[The description below was written by a language model from this plasmid's Addgene catalogue record and pLannotate feature annotations shown in this document.]
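Description:
pETG20a-Monbr-HMG is a bacterial expression plasmid (about 6.1 kb) built on the pETG20a backbone, a Gateway-adapted pET-type vector, for producing the HMG DNA-binding domain of a Sox-like protein from the choanoflagellate recorded as Monosiga brevicollis (spelled "Monsiga brevicolis" in the record). It is propagated in E. coli under ampicillin selection through the β-lactamase gene. Replication depends on a ColE1/pBR322-type origin accompanied by the bom region and the rop gene, consistent with the catalogue's low-copy designation. An f1 origin is also present, and short remnants of the tetracycline resistance gene flanking the lacI cassette are non-functional leftovers of the pBR322 lineage.

Expression is driven by a T7 promoter with an adjacent lac operator and the T7 gene 10 ribosome binding site, and it ends at a T7 terminator. The plasmid-borne lacI gene keeps the system repressed until IPTG induction in a host supplying T7 RNA polymerase. The open reading frame begins with E. coli thioredoxin (TrxA) as a solubility-enhancing fusion partner, followed by a short His-type tag segment, an attB1 site and a TEV protease recognition site. The unannotated interval between the TEV site and attB2, where the synthesised HMG insert presumably lies, is followed by a further His tag fragment, matching the catalogue's C-terminal 6xHis tag. This layout allows affinity purification of the fusion and TEV cleavage to remove the thioredoxin partner. The stated purpose is purification of the HMG domain, and the associated publication concerns the evolutionary origin of Sox and POU transcription factors.
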