Features (pLannotate 1.2.2; 23 found; start..end, strand, type, name):
     12..440     +  rep_origin     f1 ori (sequence partly withheld): f1 bacteriophage origin of replication; arrow indicates direction of (+) strand synthesis
    493..597     +  promoter       AmpR promoter: bla
    598..1458    +  CDS            AmpR: β-lactamase; bla; confers resistance to ampicillin, carbenicillin, and related antibiotics
   1629..2217    +  rep_origin     ori: high-copy-number ColE1/pMB1/pBR322/pUC origin of replication
   2403..2542    -  misc_feature   bom: basis of mobility region from pBR322
   2644..2835    -  CDS            rop: Rop protein, which maintains plasmids at low copy number; rop
   2852..3232    +  CDS            YPB1_ECOLX: Protein predicted: Swiss-Prot protein existence level 4. From Escherichia coli.
   3304..3595    -  CDS            TcR (fragment): tetracycline efflux protein; tet; confers resistance to tetracycline
   3610..3631    -  protein_bind   CAP binding site: CAP binding activates transcription in the presence of cAMP. E. coli catabolite activator protein
   3644..4726    -  CDS            lacI: lac repressor; lacI; The lac repressor binds to the lac operator to inhibit transcription in E. coli. This inhibition can be relieved by adding lactose or isopropyl-β-D-thiogalactopyranoside (IPTG).
   4727..4804    -  promoter       lacI promoter: lacI
   4812..5091    -  CDS            TcR (fragment): tetracycline efflux protein; tet; confers resistance to tetracycline
   5113..5131    +  promoter       T7 promoter: promoter for bacteriophage T7 RNA polymerase
   5132..5156    +  protein_bind   lac operator: The lac repressor binds to the lac operator to inhibit transcription in E. coli. This inhibition can be relieved by adding lactose or isopropyl-β-D-thiogalactopyranoside (IPTG). lac repressor encoded by lacI
   5171..5193    +  RBS            RBS: efficient ribosome binding site from bacteriophage T7 gene 10 (Olins and Rangwala, 1989)
   5201..5527    +  CDS            TrxA: E. coli thioredoxin; trxA
   5552..5569    +  CDS            capTEV™ (fragment): composite tag for in vivo biotinylation, TEV protease cleavage, and 6xHis tagging
   5576..5600    +  protein_bind   attB1: mutant version of attB; recombination site for the Gateway® BP reaction BP Clonase™
   5603..5623    +  CDS            TEV site: tobacco etch virus (TEV) protease recognition and cleavage site
   5867..5891    -  protein_bind   attB2: mutant version of attB; recombination site for the Gateway® BP reaction BP Clonase™
   5900..5917    +  CDS            9xHis (fragment): 9xHis affinity tag
   5927..5976    +  CDS            SET1 (fragment): solubility-enhancement tag derived from T7 phage gene 10B
   5984..6031    +  terminator     T7 terminator: transcription terminator for bacteriophage T7 RNA polymerase
>Addgene plasmid #231544 | pETG20a-Monbr-HMG | addgene full sequence | sequence record 465427 | Addgene NGS Result
TGGCGAATGGG
[124 nt withheld, positions 12-135]
C
[91 nt withheld, positions 137-227]
A
[49 nt withheld, positions 229-277]
CCTTTGACGTTGGAGTCCACGTTCTTT
[37 nt withheld, positions 305-341]
ACCCTATCTCGGTCTATTCTTTTGATTTATAAGGGATTTTGCCGATTTCGGCCTATTGGTTAAAAAATGA
GCTGATTTAACAAAAATTTAACGCGAATTTTAACAAAATATTAACGCTTACAATTTAGGTGGCACTTTTC
GGGGAAATGTGCGCGGAACCCCTATTTGTTTATTTTTCTAAATACATTCAAATATGTATCCGCTCATGAG
ACAATAACCCTGATAAATGCTTCAATAATATTGAAAAAGGAAGAGTATGAGTATTCAACATTTCCGTGTC
GCCCTTATTCCCTTTTTTGCGGCATTTTGCCTTCCTGTTTTTGCTCACCCAGAAACGCTGGTGAAAGTAA
AAGATGCTGAAGATCAGTTGGGTGCACGAGTGGGTTACATCGAACTGGATCTCAACAGCGGTAAGATCCT
TGAGAGTTTTCGCCCCGAAGAACGTTTTCCAATGATGAGCACTTTTAAAGTTCTGCTATGTGGCGCGGTA
TTATCCCGTATTGACGCCGGGCAAGAGCAACTCGGTCGCCGCATACACTATTCTCAGAATGACTTGGTTG
AGTACTCACCAGTCACAGAAAAGCATCTTACGGATGGCATGACAGTAAGAGAATTATGCAGTGCTGCCAT
AACCATGAGTGATAACACTGCGGCCAACTTACTTCTGACAACGATCGGAGGACCGAAGGAGCTAACCGCT
TTTTTGCACAACATGGGGGATCATGTAACTCGCCTTGATCGTTGGGAACCGGAGCTGAATGAAGCCATAC
CAAACGACGAGCGTGACACCACGATGCCTGCAGCAATGGCAACAACGTTGCGCAAACTATTAACTGGCGA
ACTACTTACTCTAGCTTCCCGGCAACAATTAATAGACTGGATGGAGGCGGATAAAGTTGCAGGACCACTT
CTGCGCTCGGCCCTTCCGGCTGGCTGGTTTATTGCTGATAAATCTGGAGCCGGTGAGCGTGGGTCTCGCG
GTATCATTGCAGCACTGGGGCCAGATGGTAAGCCCTCCCGTATCGTAGTTATCTACACGACGGGGAGTCA
GGCAACTATGGATGAACGAAATAGACAGATCGCTGAGATAGGTGCCTCACTGATTAAGCATTGGTAACTG
TCAGACCAAGTTTACTCATATATACTTTAGATTGATTTAAAACTTCATTTTTAATTTAAAAGGATCTAGG
TGAAGATCCTTTTTGATAATCTCATGACCAAAATCCCTTAACGTGAGTTTTCGTTCCACTGAGCGTCAGA
CCCCGTAGAAAAGATCAAAGGATCTTCTTGAGATCCTTTTTTTCTGCGCGTAATCTGCTGCTTGCAAACA
AAAAAACCACCGCTACCAGCGGTGGTTTGTTTGCCGGATCAAGAGCTACCAACTCTTTTTCCGAAGGTAA
CTGGCTTCAGCAGAGCGCAGATACCAAATACTGTCCTTCTAGTGTAGCCGTAGTTAGGCCACCACTTCAA
GAACTCTGTAGCACCGCCTACATACCTCGCTCTGCTAATCCTGTTACCAGTGGCTGCTGCCAGTGGCGAT
AAGTCGTGTCTTACCGGGTTGGACTCAAGACGATAGTTACCGGATAAGGCGCAGCGGTCGGGCTGAACGG
GGGGTTCGTGCACACAGCCCAGCTTGGAGCGAACGACCTACACCGAACTGAGATACCTACAGCGTGAGCT
ATGAGAAAGCGCCACGCTTCCCGAAGGGAGAAAGGCGGACAGGTATCCGGTAAGCGGCAGGGTCGGAACA
GGAGAGCGCACGAGGGAGCTTCCAGGGGGAAACGCCTGGTATCTTTATAGTCCTGTCGGGTTTCGCCACC
TCTGACTTGAGCGTCGATTTTTGTGATGCTCGTCAGGGGGGCGGAGCCTATGGAAAAACGCCAGCAACGC
GGCCTTTTTACGGTTCCTGGCCTTTTGCTGGCCTTTTGCTCACATGTTCTTTCCTGCGTTATCCCCTGAT
TCTGTGGATAACCGTATTACCGCCTTTGAGTGAGCTGATACCGCTCGCCGCAGCCGAACGACCGAGCGCA
GCGAGTCAGTGAGCGAGGAAGCGGAAGAGCGCCTGATGCGGTATTTTCTCCTTACGCATCTGTGCGGTAT
TTCACACCGCAATGGTGCACTCTCAGTACAATCTGCTCTGATGCCGCATAGTTAAGCCAGTATACACTCC
GCTATCGCTACGTGACTGGGTCATGGCTGCGCCCCGACACCCGCCAACACCCGCTGACGCGCCCTGACGG
GCTTGTCTGCTCCCGGCATCCGCTTACAGACAAGCTGTGACCGTCTCCGGGAGCTGCATGTGTCAGAGGT
TTTCACCGTCATCACCGAAACGCGCGAGGCAGCTGCGGTAAAGCTCATCAGCGTGGTCGTGAAGCGATTC
ACAGATGTCTGCCTGTTCATCCGCGTCCAGCTCGTTGAGTTTCTCCAGAAGCGTTAATGTCTGGCTTCTG
ATAAAGCGGGCCATGTTAAGGGCGGTTTTTTCCTGTTTGGTCACTGATGCCTCCGTGTAAGGGGGATTTC
TGTTCATGGGGGTAATGATACCGATGAAACGAGAGAGGATGCTCACGATACGGGTTACTGATGATGAACA
TGCCCGGTTACTGGAACGTTGTGAGGGTAAACAACTGGCGGTATGGATGCGGCGGGACCAGAGAAAAATC
ACTCAGGGTCAATGCCAGCGCTTCGTTAATACAGATGTAGGTGTTCCACAGGGTAGCCAGCAGCATCCTG
CGATGCAGATCCGGAACATAATGGTGCAGGGCGCTGACTTCCGCGTTTCCAGACTTTACGAAACACGGAA
ACCGAAGACCATTCATGTTGTTGCTCAGGTCGCAGACGTTTTGCAGCAGCAGTCGCTTCACGTTCGCTCG
CGTATCGGTGATTCATTCTGCTAACCAGTAAGGCAACCCCGCCAGCCTAGCCGGGTCCTCAACGACAGGA
GCACGATCATGCGCACCCGTGGGGCCGCCATGCCGGCGATAATGGCCTGCTTCTCGCCGAAACGTTTGGT
GGCGGGACCAGTGACGAAGGCTTGAGCGAGGGCGTGCAAGATTCCGAATACCGCAAGCGACAGGCCGATC
ATCGTCGCGCTCCAGCGAAAGCGGTCCTCGCCGAAAATGACCCAGAGCGCTGCCGGCACCTGTCCTACGA
GTTGCATGATAAAGAAGACAGTCATAAGTGCGGCGACGATAGTCATGCCCCGCGCCCACCGGAAGGAGCT
GACTGGGTTGAAGGCTCTCAAGGGCATCGGTCGAGATCCCGGTGCCTAATGAGTGAGCTAACTTACATTA
ATTGCGTTGCGCTCACTGCCCGCTTTCCAGTCGGGAAACCTGTCGTGCCAGCTGCATTAATGAATCGGCC
AACGCGCGGGGAGAGGCGGTTTGCGTATTGGGCGCCAGGGTGGTTTTTCTTTTCACCAGTGAGACGGGCA
ACAGCTGATTGCCCTTCACCGCCTGGCCCTGAGAGAGTTGCAGCAAGCGGTCCACGCTGGTTTGCCCCAG
CAGGCGAAAATCCTGTTTGATGGTGGTTAACGGCGGGATATAACATGAGCTGTCTTCGGTATCGTCGTAT
CCCACTACCGAGATATCCGCACCAACGCGCAGCCCGGACTCGGTAATGGCGCGCATTGCGCCCAGCGCCA
TCTGATCGTTGGCAACCAGCATCGCAGTGGGAACGATGCCCTCATTCAGCATTTGCATGGTTTGTTGAAA
ACCGGACATGGCACTCCAGTCGCCTTCCCGTTCCGCTATCGGCTGAATTTGATTGCGAGTGAGATATTTA
TGCCAGCCAGCCAGACGCAGACGCGCCGAGACAGAACTTAATGGGCCCGCTAACAGCGCGATTTGCTGGT
GACCCAATGCGACCAGATGCTCCACGCCCAGTCGCGTACCGTCTTCATGGGAGAAAATAATACTGTTGAT
GGGTGTCTGGTCAGAGACATCAAGAAATAACGCCGGAACATTAGTGCAGGCAGCTTCCACAGCAATGGCA
TCCTGGTCATCCAGCGGATAGTTAATGATCAGCCCACTGACGCGTTGCGCGAGAAGATTGTGCACCGCCG
CTTTACAGGCTTCGACGCCGCTTCGTTCTACCATCGACACCACCACGCTGGCACCCAGTTGATCGGCGCG
AGATTTAATCGCCGCGACAATTTGCGACGGCGCGTGCAGGGCCAGACTGGAGGTGGCAACGCCAATCAGC
AACGACTGTTTGCCCGCCAGTTGTTGTGCCACGCGGTTGGGAATGTAATTCAGCTCCGCCATCGCCGCTT
CCACTTTTTCCCGCGTTTTCGCAGAAACGTGGCTGGCCTGGTTCACCACGCGGGAAACGGTCTGATAAGA
GACACCGGCATACTCTGCGACATCGTATAACGTTACTGGTTTCACATTCACCACCCTGAATTGACTCTCT
TCCGGGCGCTATCATGCCATACCGCGAAAGGTTTTGCGCCATTCGATGGTGTCCGGGATCTCGACGCTCT
CCCTTATGCGACTCCTGCATTAGGAAGCAGCCCAGTAGTAGGTTGAGGCCGTTGAGCACCGCCGCCGCAA
GGAATGGTGCATGCAAGGAGATGGCGCCCAACAGTCCCCCGGCCACGGGGCCTGCCACCATACCCACGCC
GAAACAAGCGCTCATGAGCCCGAAGTGGCGAGCCCGATCTTCCCCATCGGTGATGTCGGCGATATAGGCG
CCAGCAACCGCACCTGTGGCGCCGGTGATGCCGGCCACGATGCGTCCGGCGTAGAGGATCGAGATCTCGA
TCCCGCGAAATTAATACGACTCACTATAGGGGAATTGTGAGCGGATAACAATTCCCCTCTAGAAATAATT
TTGTTTAACTTTAAGAAGGAGATATACATATGAGCGATAAAATTATTCACCTGACTGACGACAGTTTTGA
CACGGATGTACTCAAAGCGGACGGGGCGATCCTCGTCGATTTCTGGGCAGAGTGGTGCGGTCCGTGCAAA
ATGATCGCCCCGATTCTGGATGAAATCGCTGACGAATATCAGGGCAAACTGACCGTTGCAAAACTGAACA
TCGATCAAAACCCTGGCACTGCGCCGAAATATGGCATCCGTGGTATCCCGACTCTGCTGCTGTTCAAAAA
CGGTGAAGTGGCGGCAACCAAAGTGGGTGCACTGTCTAAAGGTCAGTTGAAAGAGTTCCTCGACGCTAAC
CTGGCCGGTTCTGGTTCTGGCCATATGCACCATCATCATCATCATGGTACCATGACAAGTTTGTACAAAA
AAGCAGGCTTCGAAAACCTGTATTTTCAGGGCGTGAAAGTGAAACGCCCGCTGAACAGCTTTATGATTTT
TGCGAAAGATCAGCGCGCGGTGCTGCGCCAGACCCATCCGAACCTGCATCATAGCGAACTGAGCAAACTG
ATTGGCACCAGCTGGAACGAACTGAGCAGCGAAGATCGCGCGATTTATCAGCAGCGCGCGGATCAGCTGA
AACAGGAACATCAGGCGCTGTATCCGAACTATCGCAGCGTGGGCCCGGGCCAGAGCACCTAATAAACCCA
GCTTTCTTGTACAAAGTGGTGACTCGAGCACCACCACCACCACCACTGAGATCCGGCTGCTAACAAAGCC
CGAAAGGAAGCTGAGTTGGCTGCTGCCACCGCTGAGCAATAACTAGCATAACCCCTTGGGGCCTCTAAAC
GGGTCTTGAGGGGTTTTTTGCTGAAAGGAGGAACTATATCCGGAT
